>Addgene plasmid #198745 | vAS1 | addgene full sequence | sequence record 391227 | Addgene NGS Result
AGATCTATATGCAACCCTGTGACGAGAGACAGGGAGTGCTGTTAGAGAAGAGCGCACATTCAGCGCTCAA
GTGGTCTTGCGTTTGGTGTCAGCACGAGGTGCGCCAGACCCAGGTCGCACGCAGGCCCCTCAGCGCGGTC
GCCGTGTGTTGGTATTGTGTGCCTGAGTGATGCGGAATGCGTTCTGCTTGTAGGCGTACGAGACCGACGC
CAGGCGGCCTGTCGTGCTGGGCTCGTCCGCGGCAGGCTCTGTAGGGCTGGCGCGGAGTGGGCGATCGTCC
TCCCGCCGCGAGGAAACAGCAACGGACAGGCTTCATTGCCACCTCATCGCCGCTTTCGCGCTCGAGGCCA
GGGCGTGGCGAGCAGGTAAGAATCTGAGAAGTTGAATTGTGAATTAACACAAAGAAGACGAACGAACCCG
CCGTGGTATGGAAGAAGGCCACCTCAACCAATCTCAAGATCACCTCCTAATCGTCCAACCCGGCCTACAA
TCGCGCACATCAGCACTCGATCTCGCACTTCGGTCCGTTTGGCCCTCGAGCCAAAGCCAAGCAGTTTTCC
AGGCACCGTTGAAGTGCGAATAGATGAAATTTCCGGTCTACCCCAATGACATGGCGTTTTGTCACAACAC
ATGGCGCTGTGCTGGTGGTCTCGGTGGGGCCTATTTATTTGGAGTTGTTTGCTTGCTCTCTTTCATCTTT
GTCTTCCTACACAGCAGCAAACACCACTCTCTCACTAAGACATATGGCCTCCTCCGAGGACGTCATCAAG
GAGTTCATGCGCTTCAAGGTGCGCATGGAGGGCTCCGTGAACGGCCACGAGTTCGAGATCGAGGGCGAGG
GCGAGGGCCGCCCCTACGAGGGCACCCAGACCGCCAAGCTGAAGGTGACCAAGGGCGGCCCCCTGCCCTT
CGCCTGGGACATCCTGTCCCCTCAGTTCCAGTACGGCTCCAAGGCCTACGTGAAGCACCCCGCCGACATC
CCCGACTACTTGAAGCTGTCCTTCCCCGAGGGCTTCAAGTGGGAGCGCGTGATGAACTTCGAGGACGGCG
GCGTGGTGACCGTGACCCAGGACTCCTCCCTGCAGGACGGCGAGTTCATCTACAAGGTGAAGCTGCGCGG
CACCAACTTCCCCTCCGACGGCCCCGTAATGCAGAAGAAGACCATGGGCTGGGAGGCCTCCACCGAGCGG
ATGTACCCCGAGGACGGCGCCCTGAAGGGCGAGATCAAGATGAGGCTGAAGCTGAAGGACGGCGGCCACT
ACGACGCCGAGGTCAAGACCACCTACATGGCCAAGAAGCCCGTGCAGCTGCCCGGCGCCTACAAGACCGA
CATCAAGCTGGACATCACCTCCCACAACGAGGACTACACCATCGTGGAACAGTACGAGCGCGCCGAGGGC
CGCCACTCCACCGGCGCCTAATCTAGAGTCGACCCAACAACAACAATTGCATTCATTTTATGTTTCAGGT
TCAGGGGGAGATGTGGGAGGTTTTTTAAAGCAAGTAAAACCTCTACAAATGTGGTAAAATCCGATAAGGA
TCGATCCGGGCTGGCGTAATAGCGAAGAGGCCCGCACCGATCGCCCTTCCCAACAGTTGCGCAGCCTGAA
TGGCGAATGG
[124 nt withheld, positions 1621-1744]
C
[91 nt withheld, positions 1746-1836]
A
[49 nt withheld, positions 1838-1886]
CCTTTGACGTTGGAGTCCACGTTCTTT
[37 nt withheld, positions 1914-1950]
ACCCTATCTCGGTCTATTCTTTTGATTTATAAGGGATTTTGCCGATTTCGGCCTATTGGTTAAAAAATGA
GCTGATTTAACAAAAATTTAACGCGAATTTTAACAAAATATTAACGCTTACAATTTCCTGATGCGGTATT
TTCTCCTTACGCATCTGTGCGGTATTTCACACCGCATACGCGGATCTGCGCAGCACCATGGCCTGAAATA
ACCTCTGAAAGAGGAACTTGGTTAGGTACCTTCTGAGGCGGAAAGAACCAGCTGTGGAATGTGTGTCAGT
TAGGGTGTGGAAAGTCCCCAGGCTCCCCAGCAGGCAGAAGTATGCAAAGCATGCATCTCAATTAGTCAGC
AACCAGGTGTGGAAAGTCCCCAGGCTCCCCAGCAGGCAGAAGTATGCAAAGCATGCATCTCAATTAGTCA
GCAACCATAGTCCCGCCCCTAACTCCGCCCATCCCGCCCCTAACTCCGCCCAGTTCCGCCCATTCTCCGC
CCCATGGCTGACTAATTTTTTTTATTTATGCAGAGGCCGAGGCCGCCTCGGCCTCTGAGCTATTCCAGAA
GTAGTGAGGAGGCTTTTTTGGAGGATCAAACGACGCCTTGCAACAAGCTGAGAAAAAACCAGGATCGGCA
AGGAAGGATTTTCAACGGAAACGTTGGCATCACCGGGTATAAAAAGGGGCCAATTTTTTTGTTGATTTGT
TGCGCGAATTCTTGCTTTCGGCATCGAATTCAAGGGAGAAGGAGTCGATTCACACATACAACAAGATCCT
AGGCTTTTGCAAAAAGCTTTACCCATACGATGTTCCTGACTATGCGGGCTATCCGTATGACGTCCCGGAC
TATGCAGGTTCCTATCCATATGACGTTCCAGATTACGCTTGATAATTTTTTAATAAATATTAAAAAATTA
TCAATCAATGAATTTGACAGCATCTGTAATTTTATGTATCAAACTATCATAATCATAAATACCAAAATAA
TCAAAATATTCTAAATTTTTCCAAAATATTAGCAATTTTATCATATATTTTAGTTTTATTAATAATTAGT
GTGTGACAACTTTTACATACTCTTTTTTTATTTTTTTTTAGTGAAGTGATATAGTAAGACATGTTCCAAT
AATCGGCCGGATCAGGACGATCTAAGAAATCGGGAATTACAATGCTGTATCCTGCGCATTTATAACAAAA
TATATTGCCACAACTTCGGCAATGATGTTTGCGTAAAAATGCACCAAATGTTGCATTACAACCATGACAC
GAGGATACTCTATGATCCTCGACCCAAATATTATTTTTATTACCAATAACAATAGATGTTGTTGTTTTTT
CACTCATTATATTATTAATATAATAATATACTTATATTGTTTGAATAGATCTAACATTATCTGTTAAAAA
AATTCGAAAAAAAATTGAAAAAAATATGTATTGATATAGTTAATGATATAAAAACGTCATTATATCATTA
ATACATCGAATATCGACTTACTTGATCCTTCTGACACAACAGTCTCGAACTTAAGGCTAGAGCCACCGAT
ATCATGGGTACCACTCTTGACGACACGGCTTACCGGTACCGCACCAGTGTCCCGGGGGACGCCGAGGCCA
TCGAGGCACTGGATGGGTCCTTCACCACCGACACCGTCTTCCGCGTCACCGCCACCGGGGACGGCTTCAC
CCTGCGGGAGGTGCCGGTGGACCCGCCCCTGACCAAGGTGTTCCCCGACGACGAATCGGACGACGAATCG
GACGACGGGGAGGACGGCGACCCGGACTCTCGGACGTTCGTCGCGTACGGGGACGACGGCGACCTGGCGG
GCTTCGTGGTCGTCTCGTACTCCGGCTGGAACCGCCGGCTGACCGTCGAGGACATCGAGGTCGCCCCGGA
GCACCGGGGGCACGGGGTCGGGCGCGCGTTGATGGGGCTCGCGACGGAGTTCGCCCGCGAGCGGGGTGCC
GGGCACCTCTGGCTGGAGGTCACCAACGTCAACGCACCGGCGATCCACGCGTACCGGCGGATGGGGTTCA
CCCTCTGCGGCCTGGACACCGCCCTGTACGACGGCACCGCCTCGGACGGCGAGCAGGCGCTCTACATGAG
CATGCCCTGCCCCTAATAATATTATTTTTAAATAATCAAATAATATTTCATATAATGTTGAGAATATTGT
TCAACTAAGATTATATTATGATACAATACCAATTAAATTATCTCTTTGAGATATTAAATATTCAACAACT
TGATAATAATTATTTTTAATTATGGTATCTAAACGATGTTGCTCCAGAAAGTTAACACTCTCATAAGATA
TGAGAGCATCGCTCTTTTAGGAATTATTTAGGCGGTGAATTAAAAAGACAATCTATTATTAACAAGTTAA
GCGATTTTTAATACAATCAAATTAGAATTAAAATTATGTTGTCCATAAATCTAGAATATAGTCAAGCTCT
AAAAATTTGTAAATGAATAGTGTCCAAAAATTTAGAAACTTGTGGTACTTAAATTAGAAATATTTTATGT
TTGTTTACTAAATTTTAGCGTTGCTAAAATTGGTGATACAAAGTCCAAATTGTCAATTTAAGAAAATATG
ATTATCTCAAAAAAATTGAAAAAAATATATTCAAAATAGTCCTTTAGAGCGGCCGCAGCGATAAGGATCC
GCGTATGGTGCACTCTCAGTACAATCTGCTCTGATGCCGCATAGTTAAGCCAGCCCCGACACCCGCCAAC
ACCCGCTGACGCGCCCTGACGGGCTTGTCTGCTCCCGGCATCCGCTTACAGACAAGCTGTGACCGTCTCC
GGGAGCTGCATGTGTCAGAGGTTTTCACCGTCATCACCGAAACGCGCGAGACGAAAGGGCCTCGTGATAC
GCCTATTTTTATAGGTTAATGTCATGATAATAATGGTTTCTTAGACGTCAGGTGGCACTTTTCGGGGAAA
TGTGCGCGGAACCCCTATTTGTTTATTTTTCTAAATACATTCAAATATGTATCCGCTCATGAGACAATAA
CCCTGATAAATGCTTCAATAATATTGAAAAAGGAAGAGTATGAGTATTCAACATTTCCGTGTCGCCCTTA
TTCCCTTTTTTGCGGCATTTTGCCTTCCTGTTTTTGCTCACCCAGAAACGCTGGTGAAAGTAAAAGATGC
TGAAGATCAGTTGGGTGCACGAGTGGGTTACATCGAACTGGATCTCAACAGCGGTAAGATCCTTGAGAGT
TTTCGCCCCGAAGAACGTTTTCCAATGATGAGCACTTTTAAAGTTCTGCTATGTGGCGCGGTATTATCCC
GTATTGACGCCGGGCAAGAGCAACTCGGTCGCCGCATACACTATTCTCAGAATGACTTGGTTGAGTACTC
ACCAGTCACAGAAAAGCATCTTACGGATGGCATGACAGTAAGAGAATTATGCAGTGCTGCCATAACCATG
AGTGATAACACTGCGGCCAACTTACTTCTGACAACGATCGGAGGACCGAAGGAGCTAACCGCTTTTTTGC
ACAACATGGGGGATCATGTAACTCGCCTTGATCGTTGGGAACCGGAGCTGAATGAAGCCATACCAAACGA
CGAGCGTGACACCACGATGCCTGTAGCAATGGCAACAACGTTGCGCAAACTATTAACTGGCGAACTACTT
ACTCTAGCTTCCCGGCAACAATTAATAGACTGGATGGAGGCGGATAAAGTTGCAGGACCACTTCTGCGCT
CGGCCCTTCCGGCTGGCTGGTTTATTGCTGATAAATCTGGAGCCGGTGAGCGTGGGTCTCGCGGTATCAT
TGCAGCACTGGGGCCAGATGGTAAGCCCTCCCGTATCGTAGTTATCTACACGACGGGGAGTCAGGCAACT
ATGGATGAACGAAATAGACAGATCGCTGAGATAGGTGCCTCACTGATTAAGCATTGGTAACTGTCAGACC
AAGTTTACTCATATATACTTTAGATTGATTTAAAACTTCATTTTTAATTTAAAAGGATCTAGGTGAAGAT
CCTTTTTGATAATCTCATGACCAAAATCCCTTAACGTGAGTTTTCGTTCCACTGAGCGTCAGACCCCGTA
GAAAAGATCAAAGGATCTTCTTGAGATCCTTTTTTTCTGCGCGTAATCTGCTGCTTGCAAACAAAAAAAC
CACCGCTACCAGCGGTGGTTTGTTTGCCGGATCAAGAGCTACCAACTCTTTTTCCGAAGGTAACTGGCTT
CAGCAGAGCGCAGATACCAAATACTGTTCTTCTAGTGTAGCCGTAGTTAGGCCACCACTTCAAGAACTCT
GTAGCACCGCCTACATACCTCGCTCTGCTAATCCTGTTACCAGTGGCTGCTGCCAGTGGCGATAAGTCGT
GTCTTACCGGGTTGGACTCAAGACGATAGTTACCGGATAAGGCGCAGCGGTCGGGCTGAACGGGGGGTTC
GTGCACACAGCCCAGCTTGGAGCGAACGACCTACACCGAACTGAGATACCTACAGCGTGAGCTATGAGAA
AGCGCCACGCTTCCCGAAGGGAGAAAGGCGGACAGGTATCCGGTAAGCGGCAGGGTCGGAACAGGAGAGC
GCACGAGGGAGCTTCCAGGGGGAAACGCCTGGTATCTTTATAGTCCTGTCGGGTTTCGCCACCTCTGACT
TGAGCGTCGATTTTTGTGATGCTCGTCAGGGGGGCGGAGCCTATGGAAAAACGCCAGCAACGCGGCCTTT
TTACGGTTCCTGGCCTTTTGCTGGCCTTTTGCTCACATGGCTCGAC
Features (pLannotate 1.2.2; 15 found; start..end, strand, type, name):
    744..1421    +  CDS            mRFP1: monomeric derivative of DsRed (Campbell et al., 2002) mammalian codon-optimized
   1458..1526    -  CDS            large T antigen (fragment): large T antigen from SV40 (simian virus 40)
   1550..1617    +  CDS            lacZα (fragment): LacZα fragment of β-galactosidase; lacZ fragment
   1621..2049    +  rep_origin     f1 ori (sequence partly withheld): f1 bacteriophage origin of replication; arrow indicates direction of (+) strand synthesis
   2077..2128    -  misc_feature   bom (fragment): basis of mobility region from pBR322
   2234..2531    +  promoter       SV40 promoter: SV40 enhancer and early promoter
   2718..2738    +  promoter       SRα promoter (fragment): hybrid promoter consisting of the SV40 early promoter plus part of the long terminal repeat of human T-lymphotrophic virus 1
   2740..2829    +  CDS            3xHA: three tandem HA epitope tags
   2952..3269    -  CDS            YL615_MIMIV (fragment): Protein inferred from homology: Swiss-Prot protein existence level 3. From Acanthamoeba polyphaga mimivirus (APMV).
   3500..4064    +  CDS            NrsR (fragment): nourseothricin acetyltransferase; Streptomyces noursei nat1; confers resistance to nourseothricin
   4609..4663    -  misc_feature   bom (fragment): basis of mobility region from pBR322
   4765..4800    -  CDS            rop (fragment): Rop protein, which maintains plasmids at low copy number; rop
   4895..4999    +  promoter       AmpR promoter: bla
   5000..5860    +  CDS            AmpR: β-lactamase; bla; confers resistance to ampicillin, carbenicillin, and related antibiotics
   6031..6619    +  rep_origin     ori: high-copy-number ColE1/pMB1/pBR322/pUC origin of replication
