[The description below was written by a language model from this plasmid's Addgene catalogue record and pLannotate feature annotations shown in this document.]
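Description:
vAS1 is an empty-backbone plasmid built on vc241 (about 6.7 kb) for endogenous C-terminal tagging of mimivirus or megavirus genes during infection of the amoeba host Acanthamoeba castellanii. In bacteria it is maintained through a high-copy ColE1/pUC-type origin and selected with ampicillin via the β-lactamase gene and its native promoter. An f1 origin and short remnants of lacZα, bom and rop are also detected, which look like leftovers of the parental cloning vectors.

The functional core, summarised in the record as 3xHA-3'UTRmg105-pmg153-NAT, is a triple HA epitope tag followed by a giant-virus 3' untranslated region, and then a viral promoter driving nourseothricin acetyltransferase. The feature table places the 3xHA coding segment just upstream of a region with homology to a mimivirus protein, which probably corresponds to the viral regulatory sequences, and this is followed by the nourseothricin resistance gene. Homology arms from a gene of interest are added by Gibson assembly so that recombination with the viral genome fuses the HA tag in frame to the target's C terminus. Nourseothricin then selects for recombinant viruses.

The catalogue separately lists pmg741 as the promoter, whereas the purpose line names pmg153, and the record does not explain how the two relate. The annotation also finds an mRFP1 coding sequence, an SV40 promoter and small SV40-derived fragments. The catalogue entry does not describe any role for these, so they may be carried over from the parent backbone rather than forming part of the tagging cassette.
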