Addgene plasmid #198745: vAS1
Purpose: (Empty Backbone) 3xHA-3'UTRmg105 -pmg153-NAT
Depositing lab: Chantal Abergel. Depositing organization: CNRS UMR 7256, Laboratoire Information Genomique et Structurale. Publication: Genetic manipulation of giant viruses and their host, Acanthamoeba castellanii. Philippe N, Shukla A, Abergel C, Bisio H. Nat Protoc. 2023 Nov 14. doi: 10.1038/s41596-023-00910-y. PubMed 37964008.
Backbone
  Vector backbone: vc241
  Backbone size (bp): 6694
  Vector type: Endogenous tagging of mimivirus/megavirus genes
  Promoter: pmg741
  Selectable markers: nourseothricin
  Tag / fusion protein: HA tag (C terminal on backbone)
Growth in bacteria
  Bacterial resistance: Ampicillin, 100 μg/mL
  Growth temperature: 37°C
  Growth strain: DH5alpha
  Copy number: Unknown
Gene/Insert
  Cloning method: Gibson Cloning
Terms and licenses: Academic/Nonprofit Terms; Industry Terms: Not Available to Industry
How to cite: vAS1 was a gift from Chantal Abergel (Addgene plasmid # 198745 ; http://n2t.net/addgene:198745 ; RRID:Addgene_198745)
